>Addgene plasmid #68926 | pAT793 | depositor full sequence | sequence record 121334 | pAT793 sequence 5797 bps
ATCCATCAAAATTCGTTTTCTCTATGTTGGATTCCTTGTTGCTCATATTGTGATGATAATTTCTACAAAT
ATAGTCATTGGTAACTATCTATGAAACTGTTTGATACTTTTATAGTTGATTAAACTTGTTCATGGCATTT
GCCTTAATATCATCCGCTATGTCAATGTAGGGTTTCATAGCTTTGTAGTCGCTGTGTCCCGTCCATTTCA
TGACCACCTGTGCCGGGATTCCGAGAGCCAGCGCATTGCAGATGAATGTCCTTCTTCCTGCATGGGTACT
GAGCAAAGCGTATTTGGGTGTGACTTCATCAATACGTTCATTTCCCTTGTAGTAGGTTTCCCGTACAGGC
TCGTTGATTTCTGCCAGTTCGCCCAGCTCTTTCAGGTAATCGTTCATCTTCTGGTTGCTGATGACGGGCA
GAGCCATGTAATTCTCGAAATGGATGTCCTTGTATTTGTCCAGTATGGCTTTGCTGTATTTGTTCAGTTC
AATCGTCAGGCTGTCGGCAGTCTTGACTGTGGTTATTTCGATGTGGTCGGACTTCACATCGCTTCTTTTC
AGATTGCGAACATCCGAATACCGCAAACTCGTAAAGCAGCAGAACAGGAAAACATCACGCACACGTTCCA
GGTATTGCTTATCCTTGGGTATCTGGTAGTCTTTCAGCTTGTTCAGTTCATCCCAAGTCAGGAAGATTAC
TTTTTTCGAGGTGGTTTTCAGTTTCGGTTTGAACGTATCGTATGCAATGTTCTGATGATGTCCTTTCTTG
AAGCTCCAGCGCAGGAACCATTTGAGGAATCCCATTTGCTTGCCGATGGTGCTGTTTCTCATATCCTTGG
TGTCACGCAGGAAGTTGACGTATTCGTTCAATCCAAACTCGTTGAAATAGTTGAACGTTGCATCCTCCTT
GAACTCTTTGAGGTGGTTCCTCACTGCTGCAAATTTTTCATAGGTGGATGCCGTCCAGTTATTCTGGTTA
CCGCACTCTTTTACAAACTCATCGAACACCTCCCAAAAGCTGACAGGGGCTTCTTCCGGCTGTTCTTCGC
TGGTGTCTTTCATTCTCATGTTGAAAGCTTCCTTCAACTGTTGGGTCGTTGGCATGACCTCCTGCACCTC
AAATTCCTTGAAAATATTCTGGATTTCGGCATAGTATTTCAGCAAGTCCGTATTGATTTCGGCTGCACTT
TGCTTTAGCTTGTTGGTACATCCGCTCTTTACCCGCTGCTTATCTGCATCCCATTTGGCTACGTCAATCC
GGTAGCCCGTTGTAAACTCGATGCGTTGGCTGGCAAAGATGACACGCATACGGATGGGTACGTTCTCTAC
GATTGGCACACCGTTCTTTTTCCGGCTCTCCAATGCAAAAATGATGTTGCGCTTGATATTCATAATTGGG
TGCGTTTGAAATTCTACACCCAAATATACACCCAATTATTGAGATAGCAAAAGACATTTAGAAACATTTA
CTTTTACTCTATATTGTAATTTACACTTGATTATCAGTCGTTTGCAGTCTTATGATATTCTGTGAAAGTA
TAAGTTCGAGAGCCTGTCTCTCCGCAAAAAACGCTGAAAATCAGCAGATTGCAAAACAAACACCCTGTTT
TACACCCAAGAATGTAAAGTCGGCTGTTTTTGTTTTATTTAAGATAATACAACCACTACATAATAAAAGA
GTAGCGATATTAAAAGAATCCGATGAGAAAAGACTAATATTTATCTATCCATTCAGTTTGATTTTTCAGG
ACTTTACATCGTCCTGAAAGTATTTGTTGGTACCGGTACCGAGGACGCGTAAACATTTACAGTTGCATGT
GGCCTATTGTTTTTAGCCGTTAAATATTTTATAACTATTAAATAGCGATACAAATTGTTCGAAACTAATA
TTGTTTATATCATATATTCTCGCATGTTTTAAAGCTTTATTAAATTGATTTTTTGTAAACAGTTTTTCGT
ACTCTTTGTTAACCCATTTCATTACAAAAGTTTCATATTTTTTTCTCTCTTTAAATGCCATTTTTGCTGG
CTTTCTTTTTAATACAATTAATGTGCTATCCACTTTAGGTTTTGGATGGAAATAATACCTAGGAATTTTT
GCTAATATAGAAATATCTACCTCTGCCATTAACAGCAATGCTAGTGATCTGTTTGTATCTAATAACATTT
TAGCAAAACCATATTCCACTATTAAATAACTTATTGTGGCTGAACTTTCAAAAACAATTTTTCGAATTAT
ATTTGTGCTTATGTTGTAAGGTATGCTGCCAAATATTTTATATGGATTGTGGCTAGGAAATGTAAATTTC
AGTATATCATCATTTACTATTTGATAGTTAGGATAATTTAAGAGCTTATTACGAGTTACCTCACATAATT
TAGAATCAATTTCTATCGCCGTTACAAAATTACATCTCTTTACCAATCCAGCAGTAAAATGACCTTTCCC
TGCACCTATTTCAAAGATGTTATCTTTTTCATCTAAACTTATGCAATTCATTATTTTTTCTATGTGATAT
TTTGAAGTAATAAAATTTTGACTATCTTTTATATTTACTTTGTTCATTATAACCTCTCCTTAATTTATTG
CATCTCTTTTCGAATATTTATGTTTTTTGAGAAAAGAACGTACTCATGGTTCATCCCGATATGCGTATCG
GTCTGTATATCAGCAACTTTCTATGTGTTTCAACTACAATAGTCATCTATTCTCATCTTTCTGAGTCCAC
CCCCTGCAAAGCCCCTCTTTACGACATAAAAATTCGGTCGGAAAAGGTATGCAAAAGATGTTTCTCTCTT
TAAGAGAAACTCTTCGGGATGCAAAAATATGAAAATAACTCCAATTCACCAAATTATATAGCGACTTTTT
TACAAAATGCTAAAATTTGTTGATTTCCGTCAAGCAATTGTTGAGCAAAAATGTCTTTTACGATAAAATG
ATACCTCAATATCAACTGTTTAGCAAAACGATATTTCTCTTAAAGAGAGAAACACCTTTTTGTTCACCAA
TCCCCGACTTTTAATCCCGCGGCCATGATTGAAAAAGGAAGAGTATGAGTATTCAACATTTCCGTGTCGC
CCTTATTCCCTTTTTTGCGGCATTTTGCCTTCCTGTTTTTGCTCACCCAGAAACGCTGGTGAAAGTAAAA
GATGCTGAAGATCAGTTGGGTGCACGAGTGGGTTACATCGAACTGGATCTCAACAGCGGTAAGATCCTTG
AGAGTTTTCGCCCCGAAGAACGTTTTCCAATGATGAGCACTTTTAAAGTTCTGCTATGTGGCGCGGTATT
ATCCCGTATTGACGCCGGGCAAGAGCAACTCGGTCGCCGCATACACTATTCTCAGAATGACTTGGTTGAG
TACTCACCAGTCACAGAAAAGCATCTTACGGATGGCATGACAGTAAGAGAATTATGCAGTGCTGCCATAA
CCATGAGTGATAACACTGCGGCCAACTTACTTCTGACAACGATCGGAGGACCGAAGGAGCTAACCGCTTT
TTTGCACAACATGGGGGATCATGTAACTCGCCTTGATCGTTGGGAACCGGAGCTGAATGAAGCCATACCA
AACGACGAGCGTGACACCACGATGCCTGTAGCAATGGCAACAACGTTGCGCAAACTATTAACTGGCGAAC
TACTTACTCTAGCTTCCCGGCAACAATTAATAGACTGGATGGAGGCGGATAAAGTTGCAGGACCACTTCT
GCGCTCGGCCCTTCCGGCTGGCTGGTTTATTGCTGATAAATCTGGAGCCGGTGAGCGTGGGTCTCGCGGT
ATCATTGCAGCACTGGGGCCAGATGGTAAGCCCTCCCGTATCGTAGTTATCTACACGACGGGGAGTCAGG
CAACTATGGATGAACGAAATAGACAGATCGCTGAGATAGGTGCCTCACTGATTAAGCATTGGTAACTGTC
AGACCAAGTTTACTCATAACGCGTCAATTCGAGGGGGATCAATTCCGTGATAGGTGGGCTGCCCTTCCTG
GTTGGCTTGGTTTCATCAGCCATCCGCTTGCCCTCATCTGTTACGCCGGCGGTAGCCGGCCAGCCTCGCA
GAGCAGGATTCCCGTTGAGCACCGCCAGGTGCGAATAAGGGACAGTGAAGAAGGAACACCCGCTCGCGGG
TGGGCCTACTTCACCTATCCTGCCCGGCTGACGCCGTTGGATACACCAAGGAAAGTCTACACGAACCCTT
TGGCAAAATCCTGTATATCGTGCGAAAAAGGATGGATATACCGAAAAAATCGCTATAATGACCCCGAAGC
AGGGTTATGCAGCGGAAAACGGAATTGATCCGGCCACGATGCGTCCGGCGTAGAGGATCTGAAGATCAGC
AGTTCAACCTGTTGATAGTACGTACTAAGCTCTCATGTTTCACGTACTAAGCTCTCATGTTTAACGTACT
AAGCTCTCATGTTTAACGAACTAAACCCTCATGGCTAACGTACTAAGCTCTCATGGCTAACGTACTAAGC
TCTCATGTTTCACGTACTAAGCTCTCATGTTTGAACAATAAAATTAATATAAATCAGCAACTTAAATAGC
CTCTAAGGTTTTAAGTTTTATAAGAAAAAAAAGAATATATAAGGCTTTTAAAGCTTTTAAGGTTTAACGG
TTGTGGACAACAAGCCAGGGATGTAACGCACTGAGAAGCCCTTAGAGCCTCTCAAAGCAATTTTGAGTGA
CACAGGAACACTTAACGGCTGACATGGGAATTCCCCTCCACCGCGGTGGCGGCCGCTGATCTGGAAGAAG
CAATGAAAGCTGCTGTTAAGTCTCCGAATCAGGTATTGTTCCTGACAGGTGTATTCCCATCCGGTAAACG
CGGATACTTTGCAGTTGATCTGACTCAGGAATAAATTATAAATTAAGGTAAGAAGATTGTAGGATAAGCT
AATGAAATAGAAAAAGGATGCCGTCACACAACTTGTCGGCATTCTTTTTTGTTTTATTAGTTGAAAATAT
AGTGAAAAAGTTGCCTAAATATGTATGTTAACAAATTATTTGTCGTAACTTTGCACTCCCTTTGCAACAG
CATAGCTCAGCACAGAAAAGGATCTATTATAAGGAGGCACTCACCATGGTTTTTACTCTGGAAGATTTTG
TTGGCGATTGGCGTCAGACCGCGGGTTATAATTTGGATCAAGTCCTGGAACAGGGTGGCGTAAGCTCTCT
GTTCCAGAACCTGGGTGTGAGCGTGACGCCGATTCAGCGCATCGTTCTGTCCGGCGAGAACGGTCTGAAA
ATTGATATTCATGTGATCATCCCGTACGAAGGCCTGAGCGGTGACCAAATGGGTCAAATCGAGAAAATCT
TTAAAGTCGTCTACCCAGTTGACGATCACCACTTCAAGGTTATCTTGCATTACGGTACGCTGGTGATTGA
TGGTGTGACCCCGAATATGATTGACTATTTCGGCCGTCCGTATGAAGGCATTGCCGTTTTTGACGGTAAA
AAGATCACCGTCACCGGTACCCTGTGGAATGGCAATAAGATTATTGACGAGCGTCTGATTAACCCGGACG
GCAGCCTGCTGTTCCGCGTGACCATCAACGGTGTCACGGGTTGGCGTCTGTGCGAGCGCATCCTGGCATA
ATGAACTGCACTTGCTTTGATAATTAATGATAAACAATCTAAAAGCACTCTAATCGTTATCGGAGTGCTT
TTAGATTACTAATCAAATTGCTTCTACTAATTGCCTATCTTCCAGTGATGGAACAGCATTTGTGCATTGG
CTGCAACAATCAGCCTTACTTGTGCCTGTTCTATTTCCGAACCGACCGCTTGTATGA
Features (pLannotate 1.2.2; 8 found; start..end, strand, type, name):
   1839..2567    -  CDS            ermC': ERM_BACIU - Experimental evidence at protein level: Swiss-Prot protein existence level 1. This protein produces a dimethylation of the adenine residue at position 2085 in 23S rRNA, resulting in reduced affinity between ribosomes and macrolide-lincosamide-streptogramin B antibiotics. From Bacillus subtilis.
   3038..3054    +  promoter       AmpR promoter (fragment): bla
   3055..3915    +  CDS            AmpR: β-lactamase; bla; confers resistance to ampicillin, carbenicillin, and related antibiotics
   3968..4013    -  CDS            traJ (fragment): oriT-recognizing protein; traJ
   4046..4155    -  oriT           oriT: incP origin of transfer
   4326..4714    +  rep_origin     R6K γ ori: γ replication origin from E. coli plasmid R6K; requires the R6K initiator protein pi for replication
   4726..4747    +  misc_feature   MCS (fragment): pBluescript multiple cloning site
   5038..5598    +  CDS            LUCI_OPLGR: Experimental evidence at protein level: Swiss-Prot protein existence level 1. Catalytic subunit of oplophorus-luciferin 2-monooxygenase. Oxidoreductase that converts coelenterazine (the oplophorus luciferin) to coelenteramide under emission of blue light with a maximum at 454 nm. Is also active with bisdeoxycoelenterazine. From Oplophorus gracilirostris (Luminous shrimp).
