[The description below was written by a language model from this plasmid's Addgene catalogue record and pLannotate feature annotations shown in this document.]
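Description:
pAT793 is a 5,797 bp bacterial expression plasmid built on the pNBU2 backbone, designed to be maintained in E. coli and transferred into Bacteroides, the context given by the associated work on engineering Bacteroides thetaiotaomicron. It replicates from the R6K γ origin, which functions only when the π initiator protein is supplied in trans. This explains the use of a pir-type host strain (Pir1) and the low copy number listed. Selection in E. coli is by ampicillin through the β-lactamase gene (AmpR). An erm-family rRNA methyltransferase gene, detected by homology to ermC', corresponds to the erythromycin marker recorded for selection in Bacteroides. An IncP oriT with an adjacent traJ fragment allows the plasmid to be mobilised by conjugation from a suitable E. coli donor. pNBU2 vectors are generally used as integrating vectors, because the R6K origin does not support replication in Bacteroides. However, the automated annotation does not identify an integrase or attachment site, and roughly the first 1.8 kb of the sequence carries no called features.

The payload is NanoLuc, a small engineered luciferase derived from the catalytic subunit of the Oplophorus gracilirostris (deep-sea shrimp) luciferase, which the feature table detects as a match to that protein downstream of a multiple cloning site fragment. According to the record, NanoLuc is expressed constitutively from the PAM4 promoter paired with the GH078 ribosome binding site, although neither element is annotated in the feature table. The construct appears to serve as a luminescent reporter for measuring the expression strength of this promoter and RBS combination, as part of a set of genetic parts for programming gene expression in a human gut commensal.
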