Addgene plasmid #68926: pAT793
Purpose: NanoLuc expressed constiutively from PAM4 and GH078 RBS, pNBU2 backbone, AmpR
Depositing lab: Timothy Lu & Christopher Voigt. Depositing organization: Massachusetts Institute of Technology. Publication: Programming a Human Commensal Bacterium, Bacteroides thetaiotaomicron, to Sense and Respond to Stimuli in the Murine Gut Microbiota. Mimee M, Tucker AC, Voigt CA, Lu TK. Cell Syst. 2015 Jul 29;1(1):62-71. doi: 10.1016/j.cels.2015.06.001. PubMed 26918244.
Backbone
  Vector backbone: pNBU2
  Total vector size (bp): 5797
  Vector type: Bacterial Expression
  Selectable markers: Erythromycin in Bacteroides
Growth in bacteria
  Bacterial resistance: Ampicillin, 100 μg/mL
  Growth temperature: 37°C
  Growth strain: Pir1
  Copy number: Low Copy
Gene/Insert
  Gene/Insert name: NanoLuc
  Insert size (bp): 516
Terms and licenses: Academic/Nonprofit Terms; Industry Terms: Not Available to Industry
How to cite: pAT793 was a gift from Timothy Lu & Christopher Voigt (Addgene plasmid # 68926 ; http://n2t.net/addgene:68926 ; RRID:Addgene_68926)
