>Addgene plasmid #68926 | pAT793 | addgene partial sequence | sequence record 126500 | pGP704-R 5'-aacaagccagggatgtaacg-3'
TTTGAGTGACACAGGAACACTTAACGGCTGACATGGGAATTCCCCTCCACCGCGGTGGCGGCCGCTGATC
TGGAAGAAGCAATGAAAGCTGCTGTTAAGTCTCCGAATCAGGTATTGTTCCTGACAGGTGTATTCCCATC
CGGTAAACGCGGATACTTTGCAGTTGATCTGACTCAGGAATAAATTATAAATTAAGGTAAGAAGATTGTA
GGATAAGCTAATGAAATAGAAAAAGGATGCCGTCACACAACTTGTCGGCATTCTTTTTTGTTTTATTAGT
TGAAAATATAGTGAAAAAGTTGCCTAAATATGTATGTTAACAAATTATTTGTCGTAACTTTGCACTCCCT
TTGCAACAGCATAGCTCAGCACAGAAAAGGATCTATTATAAGGAGGCACTCACCATGGTTTTTACTCTGG
AAGATTTTGTTGGCGATTGGCGTCAGACCGCGGGTTATAATTTGGATCAAGTCCTGGAACAGGGTGGCGT
AAGCTCTCTGTTCCAGAACCTGGGTGTGAGCGTGACGCCGATTCAGCGCATCGTTCTGTCCGGCGAGAAC
GGTCTGAAAATTGATATTCATGTGATCATCCCGTACGAAGGCCTGAGCGGTGACCAAATGGGTCAAATCG
AGAAAATCTTTAAAGTCGTCTACCCAGTTGACGATCACCACTTCAAGGTTATCTTGCATTACGGTACGCT
GGTGATTGATGGTGTGACCCCGAATATGATTGACTATTTCGGCCGTCCGTATGAAGGCATTGCCGTTTTT
GACGGTAAAAAGATCACCGTCACCGGTACCCTGTGGAATGGCAATAAGATTATTGACGAGCGTCTGATTA
AC
