>Addgene plasmid #68926 | pAT793 | addgene partial sequence | sequence record 126501 | hhvEBNA1-R 5'-TGGAATAGCAAGGGCAGTTC-3'
TGGTCACGCGGAACAGCAGGCTGCCGTCCGGGTTAATCAGACGCTCGTCAATAATCTTATTGCCATTCCA
CAGGGTACCGGTGACGGTGATCTTTTTACCGTCAAAAACGGCAATGCCTTCATACGGACGGCCGAAATAG
TCAATCATATTCGGGGTCACACCATCAATCACCAGCGTACCGTAATGCAAGATAACCTTGAAGTGGTGAT
CGTCAACTGGGTAGACGACTTTAAAGATTTTCTCGATTTGACCCATTTGGTCACCGCTCAGGCCTTCGTA
CGGGATGATCACATGAATATCAATTTTCAGACCGTTCTCGCCGGACAGAACGATGCGCTGAATCGGCGTC
ACGCTCACACCCAGGTTCTGGAACAGAGAGCTTACGCCACCCTGTTCCAGGACTTGATCCAAATTATAAC
CCGCGGTCTGACGCCAATCGCCAACAAAATCTTCCAGAGTAAAAACCATGGTGAGTGCCTCCTTATAATA
GATCCTTTTCTGTGCTGAGCTATGCTGTTGCAAAGGGAGTGCAAAGTTACGACAAATAATTTGTTAACAT
ACATATTTAGGCAACTTTTTCACTATATTTTCAACTAATAAAACAAAAAAGAATGCCGACAAGTTGTGTG
ACGGCATCCTTTTTCTATTTCATTAGCTTATCCTACAATCTTCTTACCTTAATTTATAATTTATTCCTGA
GTCAGATCAACTGCAAAGTATCCGCGTTTACCGGATGGGAATACACCTGTCAGGAACAATACCTGATTCG
GAGACTTAACAGCAGCT
